LOCUS       Exported 2789 bp ds-DNA circular SYN 12-MAY-2021
DEFINITION  BsaI-based cloning of SpCas9 gRNA guide sequence, position 5/15/25
            in the array.
ACCESSION   .
VERSION     .
KEYWORDS    pMA-SpCas9-g5
SOURCE      synthetic DNA construct
  ORGANISM  synthetic DNA construct
REFERENCE   1 (bases 1 to 2789)
  AUTHORS   Vad-Nielsen J, Lin L, Bolund L, Nielsen AL, Luo Y
  TITLE     Golden Gate Assembly of CRISPR gRNA expression array for
            simultaneously targeting multiple genes.
  JOURNAL   Cell Mol Life Sci. 2016 May 13.
  PUBMED    27178736
REFERENCE   2 (bases 1 to 2789)
  AUTHORS   .
  TITLE     Direct Submission
  JOURNAL   Exported May 12, 2021 from SnapGene Server 1.1.58
            http://www.snapgene.com
FEATURES             Location/Qualifiers
     source          1..2789
                     /organism="synthetic DNA construct"
                     /mol_type="other DNA"
     primer_bind     278..300
                     /label=M13/pUC Forward
                     /note="In lacZ gene"
     primer_bind     292..309
                     /label=M13 Forward
                     /note="In lacZ gene. Also called M13-F20 or M13 (-21)
                     Forward"
     primer_bind     293..309
                     /label=M13 fwd
                     /note="common sequencing primer, one of multiple similar
                     variants"
     primer_bind     320..339
                     /label=T7
                     /note="T7 promoter, forward primer"
     promoter        320..338
                     /label=T7 promoter
                     /note="promoter for bacteriophage T7 RNA polymerase"
     promoter        403..643
                     /label=U6 promoter
                     /note="RNA polymerase III promoter for human U6 snRNA"
     primer_bind     403..423
                     /label=hU6-F
                     /note="Human U6 promoter, forward primer"
     primer_bind     574..593
                     /label=LKO.1 5'
                     /note="Human U6 promoter, forward primer"
     misc_RNA        670..745
                     /label=gRNA scaffold
                     /note="guide RNA scaffold for the Streptococcus pyogenes
                     CRISPR/Cas9 system"
     primer_bind     complement(932..949)
                     /label=L4440
                     /note="L4440 vector, forward primer"
     rep_origin      complement(1042..1630)
                     /direction=LEFT
                     /label=ori
                     /note="high-copy-number ColE1/pMB1/pBR322/pUC origin of
                     replication"
     primer_bind     complement(1122..1141)
                     /label=pBR322ori-F
                     /note="pBR322 origin, forward primer"
     CDS             complement(1801..2661)
                     /codon_start=1
                     /gene="bla"
                     /product="beta-lactamase"
                     /label=AmpR
                     /note="confers resistance to ampicillin, carbenicillin, and
                     related antibiotics"
                     /translation="MSIQHFRVALIPFFAAFCLPVFAHPETLVKVKDAEDQLGARVGYI
                     ELDLNSGKILESFRPEERFPMMSTFKVLLCGAVLSRIDAGQEQLGRRIHYSQNDLVEYS
                     PVTEKHLTDGMTVRELCSAAITMSDNTAANLLLTTIGGPKELTAFLHNMGDHVTRLDRW
                     EPELNEAIPNDERDTTMPVAMATTLRKLLTGELLTLASRQQLIDWMEADKVAGPLLRSA
                     LPAGWFIADKSGAGERGSRGIIAALGPDGKPSRIVVIYTTGSQATMDERNRQIAEIGAS
                     LIKHW"
     primer_bind     2424..2443
                     /label=Amp-R
                     /note="Ampicillin resistance gene, reverse primer"
     promoter        complement(2662..2766)
                     /gene="bla"
                     /label=AmpR promoter
ORIGIN
        1 ctaaattgta agcgttaata ttttgttaaa attcgcgtta aatttttgtt aaatcagctc
       61 attttttaac caataggccg aaatcggcaa aatcccttat aaatcaaaag aatagaccga
      121 gatagggttg agtggccgct acagggcgct cccattcgcc attcaggctg cgcaactgtt
      181 gggaagggcg tttcggtgcg ggcctcttcg ctattacgcc agctggcgaa agggggatgt
      241 gctgcaaggc gattaagttg ggtaacgcca gggttttccc agtcacgacg ttgtaaaacg
      301 acggccagtg agcgcgacgt aatacgactc actatagggc gaattggcgg aaggccgtca
      361 aggccacgtg tcttgtccag agctcggatc cggtctcctg ttgagggcct atttcccatg
      421 attccttcat atttgcatat acgatacaag gctgttagag agataattgg aattaatttg
      481 actgtaaaca caaagatatt agtacaaaat acgtgacgta gaaagtaata atttcttggg
      541 tagtttgcag ttttaaaatt atgttttaaa atggactatc atatgcttac cgtaacttga
      601 aagtatttcg atttcttggc tttatatatc ttgtggaaag gacgaaacac cgggtcttcg
      661 agaagacctg ttttagagct agaaatagca agttaaaata aggctagtcc gttatcaact
      721 tgaaaaagtg gcaccgagtc ggtgcttttt tgttttagag ctagaaatag caagttatgc
      781 aggagacctg tacaacgcgt ggtacctgga gcacaagact ggcctcacgg gccttccgct
      841 cactgcccgc tttccagtcg ggaaacctgt cgtgccagct gcattaacat ggtcatagct
      901 gtttccttgc gtattgggcg ctctccgctt cctcgctcac tgactcgctg cgctcggtcg
      961 ttcgggtaaa gcctggggtg cctaatgagc aaaaggccag caaaaggcca ggaaccgtaa
     1021 aaaggccgcg ttgctggcgt ttttccatag gctccgcccc cctgacgagc atcacaaaaa
     1081 tcgacgctca agtcagaggt ggcgaaaccc gacaggacta taaagatacc aggcgtttcc
     1141 ccctggaagc tccctcgtgc gctctcctgt tccgaccctg ccgcttaccg gatacctgtc
     1201 cgcctttctc ccttcgggaa gcgtggcgct ttctcatagc tcacgctgta ggtatctcag
     1261 ttcggtgtag gtcgttcgct ccaagctggg ctgtgtgcac gaaccccccg ttcagcccga
     1321 ccgctgcgcc ttatccggta actatcgtct tgagtccaac ccggtaagac acgacttatc
     1381 gccactggca gcagccactg gtaacaggat tagcagagcg aggtatgtag gcggtgctac
     1441 agagttcttg aagtggtggc ctaactacgg ctacactaga agaacagtat ttggtatctg
     1501 cgctctgctg aagccagtta ccttcggaaa aagagttggt agctcttgat ccggcaaaca
     1561 aaccaccgct ggtagcggtg gtttttttgt ttgcaagcag cagattacgc gcagaaaaaa
     1621 aggatctcaa gaagatcctt tgatcttttc tacggggtct gacgctcagt ggaacgaaaa
     1681 ctcacgttaa gggattttgg tcatgagatt atcaaaaagg atcttcacct agatcctttt
     1741 aaattaaaaa tgaagtttta aatcaatcta aagtatatat gagtaaactt ggtctgacag
     1801 ttaccaatgc ttaatcagtg aggcacctat ctcagcgatc tgtctatttc gttcatccat
     1861 agttgcctga ctccccgtcg tgtagataac tacgatacgg gagggcttac catctggccc
     1921 cagtgctgca atgataccgc gagaaccacg ctcaccggct ccagatttat cagcaataaa
     1981 ccagccagcc ggaagggccg agcgcagaag tggtcctgca actttatccg cctccatcca
     2041 gtctattaat tgttgccggg aagctagagt aagtagttcg ccagttaata gtttgcgcaa
     2101 cgttgttgcc attgctacag gcatcgtggt gtcacgctcg tcgtttggta tggcttcatt
     2161 cagctccggt tcccaacgat caaggcgagt tacatgatcc cccatgttgt gcaaaaaagc
     2221 ggttagctcc ttcggtcctc cgatcgttgt cagaagtaag ttggccgcag tgttatcact
     2281 catggttatg gcagcactgc ataattctct tactgtcatg ccatccgtaa gatgcttttc
     2341 tgtgactggt gagtactcaa ccaagtcatt ctgagaatag tgtatgcggc gaccgagttg
     2401 ctcttgcccg gcgtcaatac gggataatac cgcgccacat agcagaactt taaaagtgct
     2461 catcattgga aaacgttctt cggggcgaaa actctcaagg atcttaccgc tgttgagatc
     2521 cagttcgatg taacccactc gtgcacccaa ctgatcttca gcatctttta ctttcaccag
     2581 cgtttctggg tgagcaaaaa caggaaggca aaatgccgca aaaaagggaa taagggcgac
     2641 acggaaatgt tgaatactca tactcttcct ttttcaatat tattgaagca tttatcaggg
     2701 ttattgtctc atgagcggat acatatttga atgtatttag aaaaataaac aaataggggt
     2761 tccgcgcaca tttccccgaa aagtgccac
//
