[The description below was written by a language model from this plasmid's Addgene catalogue record and the feature table of its GenBank file.]
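Description:
pMA-SpCas9-g5 is a small (about 2.8 kb) synthetic plasmid built on the commercial pMA15 gene-synthesis backbone and catalogued as a mammalian expression/CRISPR vector. It is maintained in E. coli at high copy through a ColE1/pUC-type origin of replication and selected with ampicillin via the bla (beta-lactamase) gene and its own promoter. It carries no mammalian selection marker, reporter or Cas9 coding sequence. Apart from standard M13 and T7 sequencing primer sites upstream of the insert, the backbone is minimal.

The payload is a single guide RNA expression cassette for Streptococcus pyogenes Cas9, placed between BamHI and BsrGI sites. A human U6 promoter, transcribed by RNA polymerase III, lies upstream of the SpCas9 gRNA scaffold. The short gap between them is an empty guide-cloning position into which a target-specific spacer is inserted using a type IIS restriction enzyme. The record is inconsistent about which enzyme is used: the purpose line refers to BsaI-based cloning, whereas the gRNA field lists the empty site as BbsI, and neither site is annotated in the feature table.

This plasmid is one module in a Golden Gate system for assembling multiplexed gRNA expression arrays, and it is designated for position 5, 15 or 25 in the array. After a guide has been cloned in, its U6-gRNA unit is presumably joined in a defined order with units from sibling position plasmids, giving a single construct that expresses many guides for simultaneous targeting of multiple genes in mammalian cells. Cas9 must be supplied from a separate source.
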