Addgene plasmid #80788: pMA-SpCas9-g5
Purpose: BsaI-based cloning of SpCas9 gRNA guide sequence, position 5/15/25 in the array
Depositing lab: Yonglun Luo. Depositing organization: Aarhus University. Publication: Golden Gate Assembly of CRISPR gRNA expression array for simultaneously targeting multiple genes. Vad-Nielsen J, Lin L, Bolund L, Nielsen AL, Luo Y. Cell Mol Life Sci. 2016 May 13. 10.1007/s00018-016-2271-5 PubMed 27178736.
Backbone
  Vector backbone: pMA15
  Backbone manufacturer: Lifetechnologies
  Backbone size w/o insert (bp): 2380
  Total vector size (bp): 2789
  Modifications to backbone: no
  Vector type: Mammalian Expression, CRISPR
Growth in bacteria
  Bacterial resistance: Ampicillin, 100 μg/mL
  Growth temperature: 37°C
  Growth strain: DH5alpha
  Copy number: High Copy
Gene/Insert
  Gene/Insert name: CRISPR gRNA expression cassette (for SpCas9)
  gRNA/shRNA sequence: empty (BbsI)
  Species: Synthetic
  Promoter: U6
  Tag / fusion protein: na
  Cloning method: Restriction Enzyme; 5′ cloning site BamHI (not destroyed); 3′ cloning site BsrGI (not destroyed)
  Sequencing primers: 5′ TAATACGACTCACTATAGG
Terms and licenses: Academic/Nonprofit Terms; Industry Terms: Not Available to Industry
How to cite: pMA-SpCas9-g5 was a gift from Yonglun Luo (Addgene plasmid # 80788 ; http://n2t.net/addgene:80788 ; RRID:Addgene_80788)
