>Addgene plasmid #80788 | pMA-SpCas9-g5 | addgene partial sequence | sequence record 159027 | Amp-R 5'-ATAATACCGCGCCACATAGC-3'
AACGTTCTTCGGGGCGAAAACTCTCAAGGATCTTACCGCTGTTGAGATCCAGTTCGATGTAACCCACTCG
TGCACCCAACTGATCTTCAGCATCTTTTACTTTCACCAGCGTTTCTGGGTGAGCAAAAACAGGAAGGCAA
AATGCCGCAAAAAAGGGAATAAGGGCGACACGGAAATGTTGAATACTCATACTCTTCCTTTTTCAATATT
ATTGAAGCATTTATCAGGGTTATTGTCTCATGAGCGGATACATATTTGAATGTATTTAGAAAAATAAACA
AATAGGGGTTCCGCGCACATTTCCCCGAAAAGTGCCACCTAAATTGTAAGCGTTAATATTTTGTTAAAAT
TCGCGTTAAATTTTTGTTAAATCAGCTCATTTTTTAACCAATAGGCCGAAATCGGCAAAATCCCTTATAA
ATCAAAAGAATAGACCGAGATAGGGTTGAGTGGCCGCTACAGGGCGCTCCCATTCGCCATTCAGGCTGCG
CAACTGTTGGGAAGGGCGTTTCGGTGCGGGCCTCTTCGCTATTACGCCAGCTGGCGAAAGGGGGATGTGC
TGCAAGGCGATTAAGTTGGGTAACGCCAGGGTTTTCCCAGTCACGACGTTGTAAAACGACGGCCAGTGAG
CGCGACGTAATACGACTCACTATAGGGCGAATTGGCGGAAGGCCGTCAAGGCCACGTGTCTTGTCCAGAG
CTCGGATCCGGTCTCCTGTTGAGGGCCTATTTCCCATGATTCCTTCATATTTGCATATACGATACAAGGC
TGTTAGAGAGATAATTGGAATTAATT
