>Addgene plasmid #80788 | pMA-SpCas9-g5 | addgene partial sequence | sequence record 159028 | pBR322ori-F 5'-GGGAAACGCCTGGTATCTTT-3'
TGAGCGTCGATTTTTGTGATGCTCGTCAGGGGGGCGGAGCCTATGGAAAAACGCCAGCAACGCGGCCTTT
TTACGGTTCCTGGCCTTTTGCTGGCCTTTTGCTCATTAGGCACCCCAGGCTTTACCCGAACGACCGAGCG
CAGCGAGTCAGTGAGCGAGGAAGCGGAGAGCGCCCAATACGCAAGGAAACAGCTATGACCATGTTAATGC
AGCTGGCACGACAGGTTTCCCGACTGGAAAGCGGGCAGTGAGCGGAAGGCCCGTGAGGCCAGTCTTGTGC
TCCAGGTACCACGCGTTGTACAGGTCTCCTGCATAACTTGCTATTTCTAGCTCTAAAACAAAAAAGCACC
GACTCGGTGCCACTTTTTCAAGTTGATAACGGACTAGCCTTATTTTAACTTGCTATTTCTAGCTCTAAAA
CAGGTCTTCTCGAAGACCCGGTGTTTCGTCCTTTCCACAAGATATATAAAGCCAAGAAATCGAAATACTT
TCAAGTTACGGTAAGCATATGATAGTCCATTTTAAAACATAATTTTAAAACTGCAAACTACCCAAGAAAT
TATTACTTTCTACGTCACGTATTTTGTACTAATATCTTTGTGTTTACAGTCAAATTAATTCCAATTATCT
CTCTAACAGCCTTGTATCGTATATGCAAATATGAAGGAATCATGGGAAATAGGCCCTCAACAGGAGACCG
GATCCGAGCTCTGGACAAGACACGTGGCCTTGACGGCCTTCCGCCAATTCGCCCTATAGTGAGTCGTATT
ACGTCGCGCTCACTGGCCGTCGTTTTACAACGTCGTGACTGG
